>Addgene plasmid #31207 | pLenti6/V5-DEST-FASCIN | addgene full sequence | sequence record 320035 | Addgene NGS Result
[451 nt withheld, positions 1-451]
GCCAACTTTTTTGTACAAACTTGTTGATATCTGCAGAATTCCACCACACTGGACTAGTGGATCCTCTAGA
GTCGGTGTCTTCTATGGAGGTCAAAACAGCGTGGATGGCGTCTCCAGGCGATCTGACGGTTCACTAAACG
AGCTCTGCTTATATAGACCTCCCACCGTACACGCCTACCGCCCATTTGCGTCAATGGGGCGGAGTTGTTA
CGACATTTTGGAAAGTCCCGTTGATTTTGGTGCCAAAACAAACTCCCATTGACGTCAATGGGGTGGAGAC
TTGGAAATCCCCGTGAGTCAAACCGCTATCCACGCCCATTGATGTACTGCCAAAACCGCATCACCATGGT
AATAGCGATGACTAATACGTAGATGTACTGCCAAGTAGGAAAGTCCCATAAGGTCATGTACTGGGCATAA
TGCCAGGCGGGCCATTTACCGTCATTGACGTCAATAGGGGGCGTACTTGGCATATGATACACTTGATGTA
CTGCCAAGTGGGCAGTTTACCGTAAATACTCCACCCATTGACGTCAATGGAAAGTCCCTATTGGCGTTAC
TATGGGAACATACGTCATTATTGACGTCAATGGGCGGGGGTCGTTGGGCGGTCAGCCAGGCGGGCCATTT
ACCGTAAGTTATGTAACGCGGAACTCCCAAGCTTATCGATACCGTCGAGATCCGTTCACTAATCGAATGG
ATCTGTCTCTGTCTCTCTCTCCACCTTCTTCTTCTATTCCTTCGGGCCTGTCGGGTCCCCTCGGGGTTGG
GAGGTGGGTCTGAAACGATAATGGTGAATATCCCTGCCTAACTCTATTCACTATAGAAAGTACAGCAAAA
ACTATTCTTAAACCTACCAAGCCTCCTACTATCATTATGAATAATTTTATATACCACAGCCAATTTGTTA
TGTTAAACCAATTCCACAAACTTGCCCATTTATCTAATTCCAATAATTCTTGTTCATTCTTTTCTTGCTG
GTTTTGCGATTCTTCAATTAAGGAGTGTATTAAGCTTGTGTAATTGTTAATTTCTCTGTCCCACTCCATC
CAGGTCGTGTGATTCCAAATCTGTTCCAGAGATTTATTACTCCAACTAGCATTCCAAGGCACAGCAGTGG
TGCAAATGAGTTTTCCAGAGCAACCCCAAATCCCCAGGAGCTGTTGATCCTTTAGGTATCTTTCCACAGC
CAGGATTCTTGCCTGGAGCTGCTTGATGCCCCAGACTGTGAGTTGCAACAGATGCTGTTGCGCCTCAATA
GCCCTCAGCAAATTGTTCTGCTGCTGCACTATACCAGACAATAATTGTCTGGCCTGTACCGTCAGCGTCA
TTGACGCTGCGCCCATAGTGCTTCCTGCTGCTCCCAAGAACCCAAGGAACAAAGCTCCTATTCCCACTGC
TCTTTTTTCTCTCTGCACCACTCTTCTCTTTGCCTTGGTGGGTGCTACTCCTAATGGTTCAATTTTTACT
ACTTTATATTTATATAATTCACTTCTCCAATTGTCCCTCATATCTCCTCCTCCAGGTCTGAAGATCAGCG
GCCGCTTGCTGTGCGGTGGTCTTACTTTTGTTTTGCTCTTCCTCTATCTTGTCTAAAGCTTCCTTGGTGT
CTTTTATCTCTATCCTTTGATGCACACAATAGAGGGTTGCTACTGTATTATATAATGATCTAAGTTCTTC
TGATCCTGTCTGAAGGGATGGTTGTAGCTGTCCCAGTATTTGTCTACAGCCTTCTGATGTTTCTAACAGG
CCAGGATTAACTGCGAATCGTTCTAGCTCCCTGCTTGCCCATACTATATGTTTTAATTTATATTTTTTCT
TTCCCCCTGGCCTTAACCGAATTTTTTCCCATCGCGATCTAATTCTCCCCCGCTTAATACTGACGCTCTC
GCACCCATCTCTCTCCTTCTAGCCTCCGCTAGTCAAAATTTTTGGCGTACTCACCAGTCGCCGCCCCTCG
CCTCTTGCCGTGCGCGCTTCAGCAAGCCGAGTCCTGCGTCGAGAGAGCTCCTCTGGTTTCCCTTTCGCTT
TCAAGTCCCTGTTCGGGCGCCACTGCTAGAGATTTTCCACACTGACTAAAAGGGTCTGAGGGATCTCTAG
TTACCAGAGTCACACAACAGACGGGCACACACTACTTGAAGCACTCAAGGCAAGCTTTATTGAGGCTTAA
GCAGTGGGTTCCCTAGTTAGCCAGAGAGCTCCCAGGCTCAGATCTGGTCTAACCAGAGAGACCCGTTTAT
GTATCGAGCTAGGCACTTAAATACAATATCTCTGCAATGCGGCAATTCAGTGGTTCGTCCAATCCATGTC
AGACCCGTCTGTTGCCTTCCTAATAAGGCACGATCGTACCACCTTACTTCCACCAATCGGCATGCACGGT
GCTTTTTCTCTCCTTGTAAGGCATGTTGCTAACTCATCGTTACCATGTTGCAAGACTACAAGAGTATTGC
ATAAGACTACATTAAGCTTGCAGCTCCAGCTTTTGTTCCCTTTAGTGAGGGTTAATTGCGCGCTTGGCGT
AATCATGGTCATAGCTGTTTCCTGTGTGAAATTGTTATCCGCTCACAATTCCACACAACATACGAGCCGG
AAGCATAAAGTGTAAAGCCTGGGGTGCCTAATGAGTGAGCTAACTCACATTAATTGCGTTGCGCTCACTG
CCCGCTTTCCAGTCGGGAAACCTGTCGTGCCAGCTGCATTAATGAATCGGCCAACGCGCGGGGAGAGGCG
GTTTGCGTATTGGGCGCTCTTCCGCTTCCTCGCTCACTGACTCGCTGCGCTCGGTCGTTCGGCTGCGGCG
AGCGGTATCAGCTCACTCAAAGGCGGTAATACGGTTATCCACAGAATCAGGGGATAACGCAGGAAAGAAC
ATGTGAGCAAAAGGCCAGCAAAAGGCCAGGAACCGTAAAAAGGCCGCGTTGCTGGCGTTTTTCCATAGGC
TCCGCCCCCCTGACGAGCATCACAAAAATCGACGCTCAAGTCAGAGGTGGCGAAACCCGACAGGACTATA
AAGATACCAGGCGTTTCCCCCTGGAAGCTCCCTCGTGCGCTCTCCTGTTCCGACCCTGCCGCTTACCGGA
TACCTGTCCGCCTTTCTCCCTTCGGGAAGCGTGGCGCTTTCTCATAGCTCACGCTGTAGGTATCTCAGTT
CGGTGTAGGTCGTTCGCTCCAAGCTGGGCTGTGTGCACGAACCCCCCGTTCAGCCCGACCGCTGCGCCTT
ATCCGGTAACTATCGTCTTGAGTCCAACCCGGTAAGACACGACTTATCGCCACTGGCAGCAGCCACTGGT
AACAGGATTAGCAGAGCGAGGTATGTAGGCGGTGCTACAGAGTTCTTGAAGTGGTGGCCTAACTACGGCT
ACACTAGAAGAACAGTATTTGGTATCTGCGCTCTGCTGAAGCCAGTTACCTTCGGAAAAAGAGTTGGTAG
CTCTTGATCCGGCAAACAAACCACCGCTGGTAGCGGTGGTTTTTTTGTTTGCAAGCAGCAGATTACGCGC
AGAAAAAAAGGATCTCAAGAAGATCCTTTGATCTTTTCTACGGGGTCTGACGCTCAGTGGAACGAAAACT
CACGTTAAGGGATTTTGGTCATGAGATTATCAAAAAGGATCTTCACCTAGATCCTTTTAAATTAAAAATG
AAGTTTTAAATCAATCTAAAGTATATATGAGTAAACTTGGTCTGACAGTTACCAATGCTTAATCAGTGAG
GCACCTATCTCAGCGATCTGTCTATTTCGTTCATCCATAGTTGCCTGACTCCCCGTCGTGTAGATAACTA
CGATACGGGAGGGCTTACCATCTGGCCCCAGTGCTGCAATGATACCGCGAGACCCACGCTCACCGGCTCC
AGATTTATCAGCAATAAACCAGCCAGCCGGAAGGGCCGAGCGCAGAAGTGGTCCTGCAACTTTATCCGCC
TCCATCCAGTCTATTAATTGTTGCCGGGAAGCTAGAGTAAGTAGTTCGCCAGTTAATAGTTTGCGCAACG
TTGTTGCCATTGCTACAGGCATCGTGGTGTCACGCTCGTCGTTTGGTATGGCTTCATTCAGCTCCGGTTC
CCAACGATCAAGGCGAGTTACATGATCCCCCATGTTGTGCAAAAAAGCGGTTAGCTCCTTCGGTCCTCCG
ATCGTTGTCAGAAGTAAGTTGGCCGCAGTGTTATCACTCATGGTTATGGCAGCACTGCATAATTCTCTTA
CTGTCATGCCATCCGTAAGATGCTTTTCTGTGACTGGTGAGTACTCAACCAAGTCATTCTGAGAATAGTG
TATGCGGCGACCGAGTTGCTCTTGCCCGGCGTCAATACGGGATAATACCGCGCCACATAGCAGAACTTTA
AAAGTGCTCATCATTGGAAAACGTTCTTCGGGGCGAAAACTCTCAAGGATCTTACCGCTGTTGAGATCCA
GTTCGATGTAACCCACTCGTGCACCCAACTGATCTTCAGCATCTTTTACTTTCACCAGCGTTTCTGGGTG
AGCAAAAACAGGAAGGCAAAATGCCGCAAAAAAGGGAATAAGGGCGACACGGAAATGTTGAATACTCATA
CTCTTCCTTTTTCAATATTATTGAAGCATTTATCAGGGTTATTGTCTCATGAGCGGATACATATTTGAAT
GTATTTAGAAAAATAAACAAATAGGGGTTCCGCGCACATTTCCCCGAAAAGTGCCACCTAAATTGTAAGC
GTTAATATTTTGTTAAAATTCGCGTTAAATTTTTGTTAAATCAGCTCATTTTTTAACCAATAGGCCGAAA
TCGGCAAAATCCCTTATAAATCAAAAGAATAGACCGAGATAGGGT
[37 nt withheld, positions 5257-5293]
AAAGAACGTGGACTCCAACGTCAAAGG
[49 nt withheld, positions 5321-5369]
T
[91 nt withheld, positions 5371-5461]
G
[124 nt withheld, positions 5463-5586]
CCCATTCGCCATTCAGGCTGCGCAACTGTTGGGAAGGGCGATCGGTGCGGGCCTCTTCGCTATTACGCCA
GCTGGCGAAAGGGGGATGTGCTGCAAGGCGATTAAGTTGGGTAACGCCAGGGTTTTCCCAGTCACGACGT
TGTAAAACGACGGCCAGTGAGCGCGCGTAATACGACTCACTATAGGGCGAATTGGGTACGTCCCTAGGCC
TCCAAAAAAGCCTCCTCACTACTTCTGGAATAGCTCAGAGGCCGAGGCGGCCTCGGCCTCTGCATAAATA
AAAAAAATTAGTCAGCCATGGGGCGGAGAATGGGCGGAACTGGGCGGAGTTAGGGGCGGGATGGGCGGAG
TTAGGGGCGGGATAGCTAGAGCCAGACATGATAAGATACATTGATGAGTTTGGACAAACCACAACTAGAA
TGCAGTGAAAAAAATGCTTTATTTGTGAAATTTGTGATGCTATTGCTTTATTTGTAACCATTATAAGCTG
CAATAAACAAGTTCCTCTCACTCTCTGATATTCATTTCTTTGCAAGTTATAAATACTGAATAATAAGATG
ACATGAACTACTACTGCTAGAGATTTTCCACACTGACTAAAAGGGTCTGAGGGATCTCTAGTTACCAGAG
TCACACAACAGACGGGCACACACTACTTGAAGCACTCAAGGCAAGCTTTATTGAGGCTTAAGCAGTGGGT
TCCCTAGTTAGCCAGAGAGCTCCCAGGCTCAGATCTGGTCTAACCAGAGAGACCCAGTACAAGCAAAAAG
CAGATCTTGTCTTCGTTGGGAGTGAATTAGCCCTTCCAGTCCCCCCTTTTCTTTTAAAAAGTGGCTAAGA
TCTACAGCTGCCTTGTAAGTCATTGGTCTTAAAGGTACCGAGCTCGAATTGTGCTTAGCCCTCCCACACA
TAACCAGAGGGCAGCAATTCACGAATCCCAACTGCCGTCGGCTGTCCATCACTGTCCTTCACTATGGCTT
TGATCCCAGGATGCAGATCGAGAAGCACCTGTCGGCACCGTCCGCAGGGGCTCAAGATGCCCCTGTTCTC
ATTTCCGATCGCGACGATACAAGTCAGGTTGCCAGCTGCCGCAGCAGCAGCAGTGCCCAGCACCACGAGT
TCTGCACAAGGTCCCCCAGTAAAATGATATACATTGACACCAGTGAAGATGCGGCCGTCGCTAGAGAGAG
CTGCGCTGGCGACGCTGTAGTCTTCAGAGATGGGGATGCTGTTGATTGTAGCCGTTGCTCTTTCAATGAG
GGTGGATTCTTCTTGAGACAAAGGCTTGGCCATGGTTTAGTTCCTCACCTTGTCGTATTATACTATGCCG
ATATACTATGCCGATGATTAATTGTCAACACGTGCTGATCAGATCCGAAAATGGATATACAAGCTCCCGG
GAGCTTTTTGCAAAAGCCTAGGCCTCCAAAAAAGCCTCCTCACTACTTCTGGAATAGCTCAGAGGCAGAG
GCGGCCTCGGCCTCTGCATAAATAAAAAAAATTAGTCAGCCATGGGGCGGAGAATGGGCGGAACTGGGCG
GAGTTAGGGGCGGGATGGGCGGAGTTAGGGGCGGGACTATGGTTGCTGACTAATTGAGATGCATGCTTTG
CATACTTCTGCCTGCTGGGGAGCCTGGGGACTTTCCACACCTGGTTGCTGACTAATTGAGATGCATGCTT
TGCATACTTCTGCCTGCTGGGGAGCCTGGGGACTTTCCACACCCTAACTGACACACATTCCACAGAATTA
ATTCCAAACTCATTACTAACCGGTACGCGTAGAATCGAGACCGAGGAGAGGGTTAGGGATAGGCTTACCT
TCGAACCGCGGGCCCTCTAGACTCGAGCGGCCGCCACTGTGCTGGATATCAACCACTTTGTACAAGAAAG
TTGGGTA
[1028 nt withheld, positions 7484-8511]
Features (pLannotate 1.2.2; 31 found; start..end, strand, type, name):
    457..474     -  protein_bind   attB1 (fragment): mutant version of attB; core recombination site for the Gateway® BP reaction BP Clonase™
    592..795     -  promoter       CMV promoter: human cytomegalovirus (CMV) immediate early promoter
    796..1099    -  enhancer       CMV enhancer: human cytomegalovirus immediate early enhancer
   1109..1129    +  misc_feature   MCS (fragment): pBluescript multiple cloning site
   1130..1230    -  CDS            Rev (fragment): human immunodeficiency virus 1 (HIV-1) Rev protein; rev; enhances nuclear export of unspliced and incompletely spliced viral mRNAs
   1607..1840    -  misc_feature   RRE: The Rev response element (RRE) of HIV-1 allows for Rev-dependent mRNA export from the nucleus to the cytoplasm.
   1986..2349    -  CDS            HIV-1 gag (fragment): gag protein from human immunodeficiency virus 1; gag
   2333..2458    -  misc_feature   HIV-1 Ψ: packaging signal of human immunodeficiency virus type 1
   2505..2685    -  LTR            5' LTR (truncated): truncated 5' long terminal repeat (LTR) from HIV-1
   2686..2912    -  promoter       RSV promoter: Rous sarcoma virus enhancer/promoter
   2940..2958    -  promoter       T3 promoter: promoter for bacteriophage T3 RNA polymerase
   3003..3019    -  protein_bind   lac operator: The lac repressor binds to the lac operator to inhibit transcription in E. coli. This inhibition can be relieved by adding lactose or isopropyl-β-D-thiogalactopyranoside (IPTG). lac repressor encoded by lacI
   3027..3057    -  promoter       lac promoter: promoter for the E. coli lac operon
   3072..3093    -  protein_bind   CAP binding site: CAP binding activates transcription in the presence of cAMP. E. coli catabolite activator protein
   3106..3198    -  CDS            lacI (fragment): lac repressor; lacI; The lac repressor binds to the lac operator to inhibit transcription in E. coli. This inhibition can be relieved by adding lactose or isopropyl-β-D-thiogalactopyranoside (IPTG).
   3381..3969    -  rep_origin     ori: high-copy-number ColE1/pMB1/pBR322/pUC origin of replication
   4140..5000    -  CDS            AmpR: β-lactamase; bla; confers resistance to ampicillin, carbenicillin, and related antibiotics
   5001..5105    -  promoter       AmpR promoter: bla
   5158..5586    -  rep_origin     f1 ori (sequence partly withheld): f1 bacteriophage origin of replication; arrow indicates direction of (+) strand synthesis
   5591..5746    -  CDS            lacZα (fragment): LacZα fragment of β-galactosidase; lacZ fragment
   5754..5772    +  promoter       T7 promoter: promoter for bacteriophage T7 RNA polymerase
   5793..5928    -  rep_origin     SV40 ori: SV40 origin of replication
   5968..6089    -  polyA_signal   SV40 poly(A) signal: SV40 polyadenylation signal
   6161..6394    -  LTR            3' LTR (ΔU3): self-inactivating 3' long terminal repeat (LTR) from HIV-1
   6396..6464    -  CDS            nef (fragment): NEF_HV1Z2 - Experimental evidence at protein level: Swiss-Prot protein existence level 1. Extracellular Nef protein targets CD4(+) T-lymphocytes for apoptosis by interacting with CXCR4 surface receptors. From Human immunodeficiency virus type 1 group M subtype D (isolate Z2/CDC-Z34) (HIV-1).
   6481..6879    -  CDS            BSD: blasticidin S deaminase; Aspergillus terreus BSD; confers resistance to blasticidin
   6898..6945    -  promoter       EM7 promoter: synthetic bacterial promoter&nbsp
   6993..7322    -  promoter       SV40 promoter: SV40 enhancer and early promoter
   7364..7405    -  CDS            V5 tag: epitope tag from simian virus 5
   7458..7482    +  protein_bind   attB2: mutant version of attB; recombination site for the Gateway® BP reaction BP Clonase™
   7484..451     -  CDS            FSCN1 (across the origin) (sequence withheld): FSCN1_HUMAN - Also known as FAN1, HSN, SNL. Experimental evidence at protein level: Swiss-Prot protein existence level 1. Actin-binding protein that contains 2 major actin binding sites (PubMed:21685497, PubMed:23184945). Organizes filamentous actin into parallel bundles (PubMed:20393565, PubMed:21685497, PubMed:23184945). Plays a role in the organization of actin filament bundles and the formation of microspikes, membrane ruffles, and stress fibers (PubMed:22155786). Important for the formation of a diverse set of cell protrusions, such as filopodia, and for cell motility and migration (PubMe
