[The description below was written by a language model from this plasmid's Addgene catalogue record and pLannotate feature annotations shown in this document.]
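Description:
pLenti6/V5-DEST-FASCIN is a lentiviral mammalian expression plasmid made by Gateway recombination of a human FSCN1 (fascin) open reading frame, taken from a human ORFeome entry clone, into the commercial pLenti6/V5-DEST destination vector. The sequenced record is about 8.5 kb. In bacteria it is maintained through a high-copy ColE1/pUC-type origin with ampicillin resistance (AmpR/β-lactamase). An f1 origin and remnants of a pBluescript-type backbone (lac promoter/operator, lacZα fragment, T3 and T7 promoters) are also annotated. As is usual for LTR-containing plasmids, the record calls for a recombination-deficient host strain.

The viral portion follows a third-generation, self-inactivating design. An RSV promoter fused to a truncated HIV-1 5' LTR drives Tat-independent production of the genomic RNA, followed by the Ψ packaging signal, a partial gag sequence and the Rev response element for Rev-dependent nuclear export. It ends in a ΔU3 3' LTR and an SV40 polyadenylation signal. Within the provirus, the CMV immediate-early enhancer/promoter drives the roughly 1.5 kb FSCN1 coding sequence. The insert is flanked by the attB1 and attB2 sites left after the LR reaction, and a V5 epitope lies downstream to give a C-terminal tag for detection. A second cassette uses the SV40 early promoter, with the bacterial EM7 promoter, to express blasticidin S deaminase, allowing blasticidin selection of transduced cells.

Fascin is an actin-bundling protein involved in filopodia formation, cell motility and migration. The construct provides stable, selectable overexpression of V5-tagged fascin after viral packaging and transduction. The associated publication concerns pro-invasion and metastasis drivers in early-stage melanoma, which suggests its use in functional assays of invasion and oncogenic activity.
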