Addgene plasmid #31207: pLenti6/V5-DEST-FASCIN
Depositing lab: Lynda Chin. Depositing organization: Dana-Farber Cancer Institute. Publication: Proinvasion metastasis drivers in early-stage melanoma are oncogenes. Scott KL, Nogueira C, Heffernan TP, van Doorn R, Dhakal S, Hanna JA, Min C, Jaskelioff M, Xiao Y, Wu CJ, Cameron LA, Perry SR, Zeid R, Feinberg T, Kim M, Vande Woude G, Granter SR, Bosenberg M, Chu GC, DePinho RA, Rimm DL, Chin L. Cancer Cell. 2011 Jul 12;20(1):92-103. 10.1016/j.ccr.2011.05.025 PubMed 21741599.
Backbone
  Vector backbone: pLenti6/V5-DEST
  Backbone manufacturer: Invitrogen
  Backbone size w/o insert (bp): 7000
  Vector type: Mammalian Expression, Lentiviral
  Selectable markers: Blasticidin
Growth in bacteria
  Bacterial resistance: Ampicillin, 100 μg/mL
  Growth temperature: 30°C
  Growth strain: Stbl3
  Growth instructions: Grow in STBL3 bacteria (Invitrogen) at lower temps (~30C) to prevent recombination and increase plasmid production.
  Copy number: High Copy
Gene/Insert
  Gene/Insert name: FASCIN
  Species: H. sapiens (human)
  Insert size (bp): 1482
  GenBank ID: BC000521
  Entrez Gene: FSCN1 (a.k.a. FAN1, HSN, SNL, p55)
  Tag / fusion protein: V5 (C terminal on backbone)
  Cloning method: Gateway Cloning; 5′ cloning site attR1 (destroyed during cloning); 3′ cloning site attR2 (destroyed during cloning)
  Sequencing primers: 5′ CMV Forward; 3′ V5 Reverse
Resource information
  A portion of this plasmid was derived from a plasmid made by: The entry clone used to create this plasmid was obatined from the human ORFeome (v5.1) collection made available by the Center for Cancer Systems Biology at the Dana-Farber Cancer Institute in Boston, MA
Terms and licenses: Academic/Nonprofit Terms; Industry Terms: Not Available to Industry
How to cite: pLenti6/V5-DEST-FASCIN was a gift from Lynda Chin (Addgene plasmid # 31207 ; http://n2t.net/addgene:31207 ; RRID:Addgene_31207)
