>Addgene plasmid #31207 | pLenti6/V5-DEST-FASCIN | addgene partial sequence | sequence record 35957 | pBABE-3
TTACTAACCGGTACGCGTAGAATCGAGACCGAGGAGAGGGTTAGGGATAGGCTTACCTTCGAACCGCGGG
CCCTCTAGACTCGAGCGGCCGCCACTGTGCTGGATATCAACCACTTTGTACAAGAAAGTTGGGTA
[535 nt withheld, positions 136-670]
